Addgene plasmid #47079: pREXNH3
Purpose: (Empty Backbone) FX cloning Lactococcus lactis expression vector (VBEx) with nisin promoter and N-terminal 10x His tag and 3C protease cleavage site
Depositing lab: Raimund Dutzler & Eric Geertsma. Depositing organization: University of Zurich. Publication: A versatile and efficient high-throughput cloning tool for structural biology. Geertsma ER, Dutzler R. Biochemistry. 2011 Apr 19;50(15):3272-8. Epub 2011 Mar 25. 10.1021/bi200178z PubMed 21410291.
Backbone
  Vector backbone: pRExLIC
  Backbone manufacturer: Eric R Geertsma & Bert Poolman
  Backbone size (bp): 5519
  Modifications to backbone: modified for compatibility with FX cloning and added tags/fusion proteins
  Vector type: Lactococcus lactis expression
  Promoter: NIS (nisin)
  Tag / fusion protein: decaHis (10x His) (N terminal on backbone); 3C protease site (PreScission site) (N terminal on backbone)
Growth in bacteria
  Bacterial resistance: Chloramphenicol and Ampicillin, 25 & 100 μg/mL
  Growth temperature: 37°C
  Growth strain: DB3.1
  Copy number: Unknown
Gene/Insert
  Cloning method: Unknown
Terms and licenses: Academic/Nonprofit Terms; Industry Terms: Not Available to Industry
How to cite: pREXNH3 was a gift from Raimund Dutzler & Eric Geertsma (Addgene plasmid # 47079 ; http://n2t.net/addgene:47079 ; RRID:Addgene_47079)
