[The description below was written by a language model from this plasmid's Addgene catalogue record and pLannotate feature annotations shown in this document.]
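Description:
pREXNH3 is an empty-backbone expression vector for Lactococcus lactis, derived from pRExLIC and modified for FX (fragment exchange) cloning as part of the vector-backbone-exchange (VBEx) approach. As deposited it is an E. coli-propagated plasmid. The feature table shows a high-copy ColE1/pUC-type origin with the pBR322 bom region and an ampicillin resistance gene (β-lactamase) under its own promoter. The record lists selection on both chloramphenicol and ampicillin. No lactococcal replication origin is annotated, only a short fragment resembling a staphylococcal cop replication-control sequence, so the table alone does not show how the plasmid would replicate in L. lactis.

The cloning site is occupied by a counterselection stuffer: a ccdB toxin gene with an adjacent ccdA fragment and an E. coli chloramphenicol acetyltransferase gene. CcdB poisons DNA gyrase, which is why the plasmid is maintained in the ccdB-tolerant strain DB3.1. Replacing the cassette with an open reading frame allows recombinants to be selected in ordinary ccdB-sensitive strains. Neighbouring annotations (attR1, lac UV5 promoter) suggest the stuffer came from a Gateway-type cassette. The short "SV40 NLS" hit has no evident role in a bacterial vector and may be a chance match.

According to the catalogue entry, an inserted gene is expressed from the nisin-inducible promoter with an N-terminal deca-histidine tag followed by a 3C (PreScission) protease site, allowing affinity purification and later tag removal. The promoter and tag are not annotated in the feature table. A second, Staphylococcus-type cat gene is the likely chloramphenicol marker for the Gram-positive host. A pepN fragment of lactococcal origin and an rrnB T2 terminator are also annotated. The associated publication places the vector in high-throughput cloning for structural biology.
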