Features (pLannotate 1.2.2; 15 found; start..end, strand, type, name):
     48..350     -  CDS            ccdB: CCDB_ECOLI - Also known as G, letB, letD. Experimental evidence at protein level: Swiss-Prot protein existence level 1. Toxic component of a type II toxin-antitoxin (TA) system, functioning in plasmid maintainence. Responsible for the post- segregational killing (PSK) of plasmid-free cells, also referred to as a plasmid addiction system. Half-life of over 2 hours. Cell killing by CcdB is accompanied by filamentation, defects in chromosome and plasmid segregation, defects in cell division, formation of anucleate cells, decreased DNA synthesis and plasmid loss. Interferes with the activity of DN
    355..513     -  CDS            ccdA (fragment): CCDA_ECO57 - Also known as H, letA. Experimental evidence at protein level: Swiss-Prot protein existence level 1. Antitoxin component of a type II toxin-antitoxin (TA) system which inhibits the post-segregational killing (PSK) of plasmid-free cells, also referred to as a plasmid addiction system. Binds to and blocks the activity of CcdB; will also remove bound CcdB protein from the CcdB-GyrA complex by forming a CcdA-CcdB complex, a process termed rejuvenation. Functions as a transcriptional corepressor for the ccdAB operon, repression also requires CcdB (By similarity). From Escherichia coli
    692..1351    -  CDS            CmR: chloramphenicol acetyltransferase; cat; confers resistance to chloramphenicol
   1352..1381    -  promoter       cat promoter (fragment): promoter of the E. coli cat gene encoding chloramphenicol acetyltransferase
   1405..1435    -  promoter       lac UV5 promoter: E. coli lac promoter with an "up" mutation
   1460..1584    -  protein_bind   attR1: mutant version of attR; recombination site for the Gateway® LR reaction LR Clonase™
   1603..1623    -  CDS            SV40 NLS: nuclear localization signal of SV40 (simian virus 40) large T antigen
   1666..1812    +  CDS            pepN (fragment): AMPN_LACLC - Also known as lap. Experimental evidence at protein level: Swiss-Prot protein existence level 1. Aminopeptidase with broad substrate specificity to several peptides. It has more affinity for oligopeptides than for dipeptides. It plays an essential role in the metabolism, it may be involved in nitrogen supply or protein turnover (By similarity). From Lactococcus lactis subsp. cremoris (Streptococcus cremoris).
   2104..2131    +  terminator     rrnB T2 terminator: transcription terminator T2 from the E. coli rrnB gene
   2150..2241    +  promoter       AmpR promoter: bla
   2242..3102    +  CDS            AmpR: β-lactamase; bla; confers resistance to ampicillin, carbenicillin, and related antibiotics
   3273..3861    +  rep_origin     ori: high-copy-number ColE1/pMB1/pBR322/pUC origin of replication
   4047..4183    -  misc_feature   bom: basis of mobility region from pBR322
   4202..4315    +  CDS            cop (fragment): COP1_STAAU - Protein predicted: Swiss-Prot protein existence level 4. Putative control of replication message. From Staphylococcus aureus.
   4487..5134    +  CDS            cat: CAT1_STAAU - Experimental evidence at transcript level: Swiss-Prot protein existence level 2. This enzyme is an effector of chloramphenicol resistance in bacteria. From Staphylococcus aureus.
>Addgene plasmid #47079 | pREXNH3 | depositor full sequence | sequence record 67105 | pREXNH3 sequence 5494 bps
GAAGAGCGAGCTGCAGACTGGCTGTGTATAAGGGAGCCTGACATTTATATTCCCCAGAACATCAGGTTAA
TGGCGTTTTTGATGTCATTTTCGCGGTGGCTGAGATCAGCCACTTCTTCCCCGATAACGGAGACCGGCAC
ACTGGCCATATCGGTGGTCATCATGCGCCAGCTTTCATCCCCGATATGCACCACCGGGTAAAGTTCACGG
GAGACTTTATCTGACAGCAGACGTGCACTGGCCAGGGGGATCACCATCCGTCGCCCGGGCGTGTCAATAA
TATCACTCTGTACATCCACAAACAGACGATAACGGCTCTCTCTTTTATAGGTGTAAACCTTAAACTGCAT
TTCACCAGCCCCTGTTCTCGTCAGCAAAAGAGCCGTTCATTTCAATAAACCGGGCGACCTCAGCCATCCC
TTCCTGATTTTCCGCTTTCCAGCGTTCGGCACGCAGACGACGGGCTTCATTCTGCATGGTTGTGCTTACC
AGACCGGAGATATTGACATCATATATGCCTTGAGCAACTGATAGCTGTCGCTGTCAACTGTCACTGTAAT
ACGCTGCTTCATAGCATACCTCTTTTTGACATACTTCGGGTATACATATCAGTATATATTCTTATACCGC
AAAAATCAGCGCGCAAATACGCATACTGTTATCTGGCTTTTAGTAAGCCGGATCCACGCGTTTACGCCCC
GCCCTGCCACTCATCGCAGTACTGTTGTAATTCATTAAGCATTCTGCCGACATGGAAGCCATCACAAACG
GCATGATGAACCTGAATCGCCAGCGGCATCAGCACCTTGTCGCCTTGCGTATAATATTTGCCCATGGTGA
AAACGGGGGCGAAGAAGTTGTCCATATTGGCCACGTTTAAATCAAAACTGGTGAAACTCACCCAGGGATT
GGCTGAGACGAAAAACATATTCTCAATAAACCCTTTAGGGAAATAGGCCAGGTTTTCACCGTAACACGCC
ACATCTTGCGAATATATGTGTAGAAACTGCCGGAAATCGTCGTGGTATTCACTCCAGAGCGATGAAAACG
TTTCAGTTTGCTCATGGAAAACGGTGTAACAAGGGTGAACACTATCCCATATCACCAGCTCACCGTCTTT
CATTGCCATACGGAATTCCGGATGAGCATTCATCAGGCGGGCAAGAATGTGAATAAAGGCCGGATAAAAC
TTGTGCTTATTTTTCTTTACGGTCTTTAAAAAGGCCGTAATATCCAGCTGAACGGTCTGGTTATAGGTAC
ATTGAGCAACTGACTGAAATGCCTCAAAATGTTCTTTACGATGCCATTGGGATATATCAACGGTGGTATA
TCCAGTGATTTTTTTCTCCATTTTAGCTTCCTTAGCTCCTGAAAATCTCGACGGATCCTAACTCAAAATC
CACACATTATACGAGCCGGAAGCATAAAGTGTAAAGCCTGGGGTGCCTAATGCGGCCGCCATAGTGACTG
GATATGTTGTGTTTTACAGTATTATGTAGTCTGTTTTTTATGCAAAATCTAATTTAATATATTGATATTT
ATATCATTTTACGTTTCTCGTTCAGCTTTTTTGTACAAACTTGTGATATCGAATTCGCTAGCTACCTTTC
TCTTCTTTTTTGGGGATCCACTAGTTCAGCTCTTCTGCATAATAACTAGAGAGCTCAAGCTTTCTTTGAA
CCAAAATTAGAAAACCAAGGCTTGAAACGTTCAATTGAAATGGCAATTAAACAAATTACAGCACGTGTTG
CTTTGATTGATAGCCAAAAAGCAGCAGTTGATAAAGCAATTACTGATATTGCTGAAAAATTGTAATTTAT
AAATAAAAATCACCTTTTAGAGGTGGTTTTTTTATTTATAAATTATTCGTTTGATTTCGCTTTCGATAGA
ACAATCAAAGCGAGAATAAGGAAGATAAATCCCATAAGGGCGGGAGCAGAATGTCCGAGACTAATGTAAA
TTTGTCCACCAATTAAAGGACCGATAACGCGAGCTTCTCGAGATGGCCACTGAGGCCGGGAGCGGATTTG
AACGTTGCGAAGCAACGGCCCGGAGGGTGGCGGGCAGGACGCCCGCCATAAACTGCCAGGCATCAAATTA
AGCAGAAGGCCATCCTGACGGATGGCCTTTTTGCGTTTCTACAAACTCTTTTGTTTATTTTTCTAAATAC
ATTCAAATATGTATCCGCTCATGAGACAATAACCCTGATAAATGCTTCAATAATATTGAAAAAGGAAGAG
TATGAGTATTCAACATTTCCGTGTCGCCCTTATTCCCTTTTTTGCGGCATTTTGCCTTCCTGTTTTTGCT
CACCCAGAAACGCTGGTGAAAGTAAAAGATGCTGAAGATCAGTTGGGTGCACGAGTGGGTTACATCGAAC
TGGATCTCAACAGCGGTAAGATCCTTGAGAGTTTTCGCCCCGAAGAACGTTTTCCAATGATGAGCACTTT
TAAAGTTCTGCTATGTGGCGCGGTATTATCCCGTGTTGACGCCGGGCAAGAGCAACTCGGTCGCCGCATA
CACTATTCTCAGAATGACTTGGTTGAGTACTCACCAGTCACAGAAAAGCATCTTACGGATGGCATGACAG
TAAGAGAATTATGCAGTGCTGCCATAACCATGAGTGATAACACTGCGGCCAACTTACTTCTGACAACGAT
CGGAGGACCGAAGGAGCTAACCGCTTTTTTGCACAACATGGGGGATCATGTAACTCGCCTTGATCGTTGG
GAACCGGAGCTGAATGAAGCCATACCAAACGACGAGCGTGACACCACGATGCCTGTAGCAATGGCAACAA
CGTTGCGCAAACTATTAACTGGCGAACTACTTACTCTAGCTTCCCGGCAACAATTAATAGACTGGATGGA
GGCGGATAAAGTTGCAGGACCACTTCTGCGCTCGGCCCTTCCGGCTGGCTGGTTTATTGCTGATAAATCT
GGAGCCGGTGAGCGTGGGTCTCGCGGTATCATTGCAGCACTGGGGCCAGATGGTAAGCCCTCCCGTATCG
TAGTTATCTACACGACGGGGAGTCAGGCAACTATGGATGAACGAAATAGACAGATCGCTGAGATAGGTGC
CTCACTGATTAAGCATTGGTAACTGTCAGACCAAGTTTACTCATATATACTTTAGATTGATTTAAAACTT
CATTTTTAATTTAAAAGGATCTAGGTGAAGATCCTTTTTGATAATCTCATGACCAAAATCCCTTAACGTG
AGTTTTCGTTCCACTGAGCGTCAGACCCCGTAGAAAAGATCAAAGGATCTTCTTGAGATCCTTTTTTTCT
GCGCGTAATCTGCTGCTTGCAAACAAAAAAACCACCGCTACCAGCGGTGGTTTGTTTGCCGGATCAAGAG
CTACCAACTCTTTTTCCGAAGGTAACTGGCTTCAGCAGAGCGCAGATACCAAATACTGTCCTTCTAGTGT
AGCCGTAGTTAGGCCACCACTTCAAGAACTCTGTAGCACCGCCTACATACCTCGCTCTGCTAATCCTGTT
ACCAGTGGCTGCTGCCAGTGGCGATAAGTCGTGTCTTACCGGGTTGGACTCAAGACGATAGTTACCGGAT
AAGGCGCAGCGGTCGGGCTGAACGGGGGGTTCGTGCACACAGCCCAGCTTGGAGCGAACGACCTACACCG
AACTGAGATACCTACAGCGTGAGCTATGAGAAAGCGCCACGCTTCCCGAAGGGAGAAAGGCGGACAGGTA
TCCGGTAAGCGGCAGGGTCGGAACAGGAGAGCGCACGAGGGAGCTTCCAGGGGGAAACGCCTGGTATCTT
TATAGTCCTGTCGGGTTTCGCCACCTCTGACTTGAGCGTCGATTTTTGTGATGCTCGTCAGGGGGGCGGA
GCCTATGGAAAAACGCCAGCAACGCGGCCTTTTTACGGTTCCTGGCCTTTTGCTGGCCTTTTGCTCACAT
GTTCTTTCCTGCGTTATCCCCTGATTCTGTGGATAACCGTATTACCGCCTTTGAGTGAGCTGATACCGCT
CGCCGCAGCCGAACGACCGAGCGCAGCGAGTCAGTGAGCGAGGAAGCGGAAGTGCCCCTGATGCGGTATT
TTCTCCTTACGCATCTGTGCGGTATTTCACACCGCATATGGTGCACTCTCAGTACAATCTGCTCTGATGC
CGCATAGTTAAGCCAGTATACACTCCGCTATCGCTACGTGACTGGGTCATGGCCGGACGGGCCATGTCGA
CGGCAATAGTTACCCTTATTATCAAGATAAGAAAGAAAAGGATTTTTCGCTACGCTCAAATCCTTTAAAA
AAACACAAAAGACCACATTTTTTAATGTGGTCTTTATTCTTCAACTAAAGCACCCATTAGTTCAACAAAC
GAAAATTGGATAAAGTGGGATATTTTTAAAATATATATTTATGTTACAGTAATATTGACTTTTAAAAAAG
GATTGATTCTAATGAAGAAAGCAGACAAGTAAGCCTCCTAAATTCACTTTAGATAAAAATTTAGGAGGCA
TATCAAATGAACTTTAATAAAATTGATTTAGACAATTGGAAGAGAAAAGAGATATTTAATCATTATTTGA
ACCAACAAACGACTTTTAGTATAACCACAGAAATTGATATTAGTGTTTTATACCGAAACATAAAACAAGA
AGGATATAAATTTTACCCTGCATTTATTTTCTTAGTGACAAGGGTGATAAACTCAAATACAGCTTTTAGA
ACTGGTTACAATAGCGACGGAGAGTTAGGTTATTGGGATAAGTTAGAGCCACTTTATACAATTTTTGATG
GTGTATCTAAAACATTCTCTGGTATTTGGACTCCTGTAAAGAATGACTTCAAAGAGTTTTATGATTTATA
CCTTTCTGATGTAGAGAAATATAATGGTTCGGGGAAATTGTTTCCCAAAACACCTATACCTGAAAATGCT
TTTTCTCTTTCTATTATTCCTTGGACTTCATTTACTGGGTTTAACTTAAATATCAATAATAATAGTAATT
ACCTTCTACCCATTATTACAGCAGGAAAATTCATTAATAAAGGTAATTCAATATATTTACCGCTATCTTT
ACAGGTACATCATTCTGTTTGTGATGGTTATCATGCTGGATTGTTTATGAACTCTATTCAGGAATTGTCA
GATAGGCCTAATGACTGGCTTTTATAATATGAGATAATGCCGACTGTACTTTTTACAGTCGGTTTTCTAA
TGTCACTAACCTGCCCCGTTAGTTGAAGAAGGTTTTTATATTACAGCTCCAGATCTAGTCTTATAACTAT
ACTGACAATAGAAACATTAACAAATCTAAAACAGTCTTAATTCTATCTTGAGAAAGTATTGGTAATAATA
TTATTGTCGATAACGCGAGCATAATAAACGGCTCTGATTAAATTCTGAAGTTTGTTAGATACAATGATTT
CGTTCGAAGGAACTACAAAATAAATTATAAGGAGGCACTCACCATGCACCATCATCATCACCATCATCAT
CATCATTTAGAAGTTTTGTTTCAAGGTCCAAGTA
