>Addgene plasmid #47079 | pREXNH3 | addgene partial sequence | sequence record 73157 | CAT-R 5'-GCAACTGACTGAAATGCCTC-3'
ATCAACGGTGGTATATCCAGTGATTTTTTTCTCCATTTTAGCTTCCTTAGCTCCTGAAAATCTCGACGGA
TCCTAACTCAAAATCCACACATTATACGAGCCGGAAGCATAAAGTGTAAAGCCTGGGGTGCCTAATGCGG
CCGCCATAGTGACTGGATATGTTGTGTTTTACAGTATTATGTAGTCTGTTTTTTATGCAAAATCTAATTT
AATATATTGATATTTATATCATTTTACGTTTCTCGTTCAGCTTTTTTGTACAAACTTGTGATATCGAATT
CGCTAGCTACCTTTCTCTTCTTTTTTGGGGATCCACTAGTTCAGCTCTTCTGCATAATAACTAGAGAGCT
CAAGCTTTCTTTGAACCAAAATTAGAAAACCAAGGCTTGAAACGTTCAATTGAAATGGCAATTAAACAAA
TTACAGCACGTGTTGCTTTGATTGATAGCCAAAAAGCAGCAGTTGATAAAGCAATTACTGATATTGCTGA
AAAATTGTAATTTATAAATAAAAATCACCTTTTAGAGGTGGTTTTTTTATTTATAAATTATTCGTTTGAT
TTCGCTTTCGATAGAACAATCAAAGCGAGAATAAGGAAGATAAATCCCATAAGGGCGGGAGCAGAATGTC
CGAGACTAATGTAAATTTGTCCACCAATTAAAGGACCGATAACGCGAGCTTCTCGAGATGGCCACTGAGG
CCGGGAGCGGATTTGAACGTTGCGAAGCAACGGCCCGGA
