>Addgene plasmid #47079 | pREXNH3 | addgene partial sequence | sequence record 73158 | ccdB-Fwd 5'-GCATGATGACCACCGATATG-3'
GTGGCTGATCTCAGCCACCGCGAAAATGACATCAAAAACGCCATTAACCTGATGTTCTGGGGAATATAAA
TGTCAGGCTCCCTTATACACAGCCAGTCTGCAGCTCGCTCTTCTACTTGGACCTTGAAACAAAACTTCTA
AATGATGATGATGATGGTGATGATGATGGTGCATGGTGAGTGCCTCCTTATAATTTATTTTGTAGTTCCT
TCGAACGAAATCATTGTATCTAACAAACTTCAGAATTTAATCAGAGCCGTTTATTATGCTCGCGTTATCG
ACAATAATATTATTACCAATACTTTCTCAAGATAGAATTAAGACTGTTTTAGATTTGTTAATGTTTCTAT
TGTCAGTATAGTTATAAGACTAGATCTGGAGCTGTAATATAAAAACCTTCTTCAACTAACGGGGCAGGTT
AGTGACATTAGAAAACCGACTGTAAAAAGTACAGTCGGCATTATCTCATATTATAAAAGCCAGTCATTAG
GCCTATCTGACAATTCCTGAATAGAGTTCATAAACAATCCAGCATGATAACCATCACAAACAGAATGATG
TACCTGTAAAGATAGCGGTAAATATATTGAATTACCTTTATTAATGAATTTTCCTGCTGTAATAATGGGT
AGAAGGTAATTACTATTATTATTGATATTTAAGTTAAACCCAGTAAATGAAGTCCAAGGAATAATAGAAA
GAGAAAAAGCATTTTCAGGTATAGGTGTTTTGGGAAACAATTTCCCCGAACCATTATATTTCTCTACATC
AGAAAGGTATAAATCATAAAACTCTTTGAAGTCATTCTTTACAGGAGTCCAAATACCAGAGAATGTTTTA
GATACACCATCAAAAATTGTATAAAGTGGCTCTAACTTATCCCAATAACCTAACTCTCCGTCGCTATTGT
AACCAGTTCTAAAAGCTGTATTTGAGTTTATCACCCTTGTCACTAAGAAAATAAATGCAGGGTAAAATTT
A
